>Addgene plasmid #42034 | pmyc-GFP-TNRC6A-del.GW-III | depositor full sequence | sequence record 56795 | pmyc-GFP-TNRC6A-del.GW-III sequence 10876 bps
GACGGATCGGGAGATCTCCCGATCCCCTATGGTGCACTCTCAGTACAATCTGCTCTGATGCCGCATAGTT
AAGCCAGTATCTGCTCCCTGCTTGTGTGTTGGAGGTCGCTGAGTAGTGCGCGAGCAAAATTTAAGCTACA
ACAAGGCAAGGCTTGACCGACAATTGCATGAAGAATCTGCTTAGGGTTAGGCGTTTTGCGCTGCTTCGCG
ATGTACGGGCCAGATATACGCGTTGACATTGATTATTGACTAGTTATTAATAGTAATCAATTACGGGGTC
ATTAGTTCATAGCCCATATATGGAGTTCCGCGTTACATAACTTACGGTAAATGGCCCGCCTGGCTGACCG
CCCAACGACCCCCGCCCATTGACGTCAATAATGACGTATGTTCCCATAGTAACGCCAATAGGGACTTTCC
ATTGACGTCAATGGGTGGAGTATTTACGGTAAACTGCCCACTTGGCAGTACATCAAGTGTATCATATGCC
AAGTACGCCCCCTATTGACGTCAATGACGGTAAATGGCCCGCCTGGCATTATGCCCAGTACATGACCTTA
TGGGACTTTCCTACTTGGCAGTACATCTACGTATTAGTCATCGCTATTACCATGGTGATGCGGTTTTGGC
AGTACATCAATGGGCGTGGATAGCGGTTTGACTCACGGGGATTTCCAAGTCTCCACCCCATTGACGTCAA
TGGGAGTTTGTTTTGGCACCAAAATCAACGGGACTTTCCAAAATGTCGTAACAACTCCGCCCCATTGACG
CAAATGGGCGGTAGGCGTGTACGGTGGGAGGTCTATATAAGCAGAGCTCTCTGGCTAACTAGAGAACCCA
CTGCTTACTGGCTTATCGAAATTAATACGACTCACTATAGGGAGACCCAAGCTGGCTAGCCCACCAATGG
AACAAAAACTCATCTCAGAAGAGGATCTGTCCGGCGGCATGGTGAGCAAGGGCGAGGAGCTGTTCACCGG
GGTGGTGCCCATCCTGGTCGAGCTGGACGGCGACGTAAACGGCCACAAGTTCAGCGTGTCCGGCGAGGGC
GAGGGCGATGCCACCTACGGCAAGCTGACCCTGAAGTTCATCTGCACCACCGGCAAGCTGCCCGTGCCCT
GGCCCACCCTCGTGACCACCCTGACCTACGGCGTGCAGTGCTTCAGCCGCTACCCCGACCACATGAAGCA
GCACGACTTCTTCAAGTCCGCCATGCCCGAAGGCTACGTCCAGGAGCGCACCATCTTCTTCAAGGACGAC
GGCAACTACAAGACCCGCGCCGAGGTGAAGTTCGAGGGCGACACCCTGGTGAACCGCATCGAGCTGAAGG
GCATCGACTTCAAGGAGGACGGCAACATCCTGGGGCACAAGCTGGAGTACAACTACAACAGCCACAACGT
CTATATCATGGCCGACAAGCAGAAGAACGGCATCAAGGTGAACTTCAAGATCCGCCACAACATCGAGGAC
GGCAGCGTGCAGCTCGCCGACCACTACCAGCAGAACACCCCCATCGGCGACGGCCCCGTGCTGCTGCCCG
ACAACCACTACCTGAGCACCCAGTCCGCCCTGAGCAAAGACCCCAACGAGAAGCGCGATCACATGGTCCT
GCTGGAGTTCGTGACCGCCGCCGGGATCACTCTCGGCATGGACGAGCTGTACAAGAAGCTTATGGATGCT
GATTCTGCCTCCAGTTCTGAATCAGAGAGAAACATCACTATCATGGCTTCAGGGAACACAGGTGGTGAAA
AAGATGGCCTTCGGAATAGCACTGGACTTGGTTCCCAAAACAAGTTTGTAGTTGGTAGCAGCAGCAATAA
TGTGGGCCATGGAAGTAGTACTGGGCCATGGGGTTTTTCCCATGGAGCCATAATAAGCACATGTCAGGTC
TCTGTGGATGCTCCTGAAAGCAAATCTGAAAGTAGCAACAATAGAATGAATGCTTGGGGCACTGTAAGTT
CTTCATCAAATGGAGGGTTAAATCCAAGCACTTTGAATTCAGCTAGCAACCATGGTGCCTGGCCAGTATT
AGAGAACAATGGACTTGCCCTAAAAGGGCCTGTAGGGAGTGGTAGTTCTGGCATTAATATTCAGTGCAGT
ACTATAGGCCAGATGCCTAACAATCAGAGTATTAACTCTAAAGTGAGTGGTGGTTCTACCCATGGTACCT
GGGGAAGCCTTCAGGAAACTTGTGAATCTGAAGTAAGTGGTACACAGAAGGTTTCATTCAGTGGTCAACC
TCAAAATATTACCACTGAAATGACTGGACCAAATAACACTACTAACTTTATGACCTCTAGTTTACCAAAC
TCCGGTTCAGTGCAGAATAATGAGCTGCCTAGTAGTAACACAGGGGCCTGGCGTGTGAGCACAATGAATC
ATCCTCAGATGCAGGCTCCATCAGGTATGAATGGCACTTCCCTTTCTCACCTTAGCAATGGAGAGTCAAA
AAGTGGAGGCTCTTATGGTACTACATGGGGTGCCTATGGTTCTAATTACTCTGGAGACAAATGTTCAGGC
CCTAATGGCCAAGCTAATGGTGACACTGTGAATGCAACTCTAATGCAGCCTGGCGTAAATGGTCCTATGG
GCACTAACTTTCAAGTTAACACAAACAAAGGAGGTGGTGTGTGGGAATCTGGTGCAGCAAACTCCCAGAG
TACATCATGGGGAAGTGGAAATGGCGCAAATTCTGGAGGAAGTCGAAGAGGATGGGGAACCCCTGCACAA
AACACTGGCACTAATTTACCCAGCGTTGAGTGGAACAAACTGCCTAGCAATCAGCATTCCAATGATAGTG
CAAATGGCAATGGTAAGACGTTTACAAATGGATGGAAATCTACTGAGGAAGAGGATCAGGGTTCTGCCAC
ATCTCAGACAAATGAGCAAAGCAGTGTGTGGGCCAAAACAGGAGGTACAGTGGAGAGCGATGGTAGTACA
GAAAGCACTGGACGCCTTGAGGAAAAAGGAACTGGGGAAAGTCAGAGTAGAGACAGAAGAAAAATTGATC
AGCACACATTACTCCAAAGCATTGTAAACAGAACTGACTTAGATCCACGTGTCCTGTCCAACTCTGGTTG
GGGACAGACTCCTATTAAGCAGAATACTGCCTGGGATACAGAAACATCACCTAGAGGGGAACGAAAGACT
GACAATGGGACAGAGGCCTGGGGAAGCTCTGCAACACAGACTTTTAACTCAGGGGCATGTATAGATAAGA
CTAGCCCTAATGGTAATGATACCTCATCTGTATCAGGGTGGGGCGATCCCAAACCTGCTCTGAGGTGGGG
AGATTCCAAAGGCTCAAACTGCCAGGGGGGGTGGGAAGATGATTCTGCTGCTACAGGAATGGTCAAGAGC
AATCAGTGGGGGAATTGCAAAGAGGAGAAGGCTGCATGGAATGACTCGCAAAAGAATAAACAGGGATGGG
GTGATGGACAAAAATCAAGCCAAGGGTGGTCTGTTTCTGCCAGTGATAACTGGGGAGAAACTTCAAGGAA
TAACCATTGGGGTGAGGCCAATAAGAAATCCAGCTCAGGAGGTAGTGACAGTGACAGGTCCGTTTCCGGT
TGGAACGAACTTGGTAAAACTAGTTCTTTCACTTGGGGAAACAACATAAATCCAAATAATTCATCAGGAT
GGGATGAATCTTCTAAACCTACTCCTTCCCAGGGATGGGGAGACCCTCCAAAGTCTAATCAGTCTCTAGG
TTGGGGAGATTCGTCAAAGCCAGTCAGCTCTCCAGACTGGAACAAGCAACAAGACATTGTTGGATCTTGG
GGAATCCCACCAGCTACAGGCAAACCTCCTGGTACAGGCTGGCTGGGGGGACCTATACCAGCCCCAGCAA
AAGAAGAAGAACCCACAGGCTGGGAGGAACCATCCCCAGAATCTATACGTCGCAAAATGGAGATTGATGA
TGGAACTTCAGCTTGGGGAGATCCAAGCAAATACAACTACAAAAATGTGAACATGTGGAACAAAAACGTC
CCAAATGGCAACAGCCGTTCAGACCAGCAAGCACAGGTACATCAGCTGCTAACGCCTGCAAGTGCCATCT
CAAACAAAGAGGCAAGCAGTCTGAGTGGCAAAAAAAGGAGAAGGGAAAGGGGAATGATGAAAGGTGGAAA
CAAACAAGAAGAAGCGTGGATAAATCCATTTGTTAAACAGTTTTCAAACATCAGTTTTTCGAGAGACTCA
CCAGAGGAAAATGTACAAAGCAATAAGATGGACCTTTCTGGAGGAATGTTACAAGACAAACGAATGGAGA
TAGATAAACATAGCCTAAATATTGGTGATTACAATCGAACGGTCGGGAAAGGCCCTGGTTCTCGGCCTCA
GATTTCCAAAGAGTCTTCCATGGAGCGCAATCCTTATTTTGATAAGGATGGCATTGTAGCAGATGAATCC
CAAAACATGCAGTTTATGTCCAGTCAAAGCATGAAGCTTCCCCCTTCAAATAGTGCACTACCTAACCAGG
CCCTTGGCTCCATAGCAGGGCTGGGTATGCAAAACTTGAATTCTGTTAGACAGAATGGCAATCCCAGTAT
GTTTGGTGTTGGAAACACAGCAGCACAACCCCGGGGCATGCAGCAGCCTCCAGCACAACCTCTTAGTTCA
TCTCAGCCTAATCTCCGTGCTCAAGTGCCTCCTCCATTACTCTCCCCTCAGGTTCCAGTTTCATTGCTGA
AGTATGCACCAAACAACGGTGGCCTGAATCCACTCTTTGGCCCTCAACAGGTAGCCATGCTGAACCAGCT
ATCCCAGCTAAACCAGCTTTCTCAGATCTCCCAGTTACAGCGATTGTTAGCGCAGCAGCAAAGGGCGCAG
AGTCAGAGAAGCGTGCCTTCTGGGAACCGGCCGCAGCAAGACCAGCAGGGTCGACCTCTTAGTGTGCAGC
AGCAAATGATGCAACAATCTCGTCAACTTGATCCAAACCTGTTGGTGAAGCAGCAGACTCCACCATCTCA
GCAGCAGCCACTCCATCAGCCAGCCATGAAGTCTTTCCTTGACAATGTCATGCCCCACACTACACCTGAG
CTGCAAAAAGGGCCATCACCAATAAATGCTTTCAGCAACTTCCCTATAGGCTTGAACTCAAACTTGAATG
TAAATATGGATATGAACAGTATTAAAGAGCCACAGTCAAGACTAAGGAAGTGGACGACAGTGGACAGCAT
TTCTGTGAACACATCTTTGGATCAAAACTCCAGCAAACATGGTGCTATTTCAAGTGGTTTCAGGCTGGAA
GAGTCTCCATTTGTTCCCTATGACTTTATGAACAGCAGTACTTCACCAGCCAGTCCTCCAGGTTCAATAG
GAGATGGCTGGCCACGTGCCAAATCGCCTAACGGCTCTAGCAGTGTTAATTGGCCACCAGAATTTCGTCC
TGGTGAGCCATGGAAAGGTTATCCAAACATTGACCCTGAAACTGACCCTTACGTCACTCCTGGCAGTGTC
ATAAACAATCTTTCAATTAATACTGTGCGGGAAGTTGACCACCTCAGGGACAGGAACAGTGGGTCATCCT
CATCCTTGAACACCACGCTGCCTTCAACTAGTGCCTGGTCATCCATTCGTGCCTCCAACTACAACGTTCC
CCTCAGCAGTACAGCACAAAGCACTTCAGCCAGAAATAGTGATTCCAAATTGACATGGTCTCCTGGTTCA
GTTACAAACACCTCTCTGGCTCATGAGCTGTGGAAGGTCCCTTTGCCACCTAAAAACATCACTGCTCCGT
CCCGCCCACCTCCGGGACTGACTGGTCAGAAGCCACCCTTGTCTACGTGGGATAATTCTCCCCTTCGTAT
AGGTGGAGGATGGGGAAATTCTGACGCCAGATATACCCCAGGTTCCAGCTGGGGTGAGAGCAGCTCAGGG
AGAATAACAAATTGGCTTGTTCTAAAAAACCTTACACCTCAGATCGATGGCTCAACTCTGCGCACTCTGT
GCATGCAGCACGGCCCGCTGATCACATTCCACCTGAACCTCCCTCACGGAAATGCTCTGGTCCGCTACAG
TTCAAAAGAAGAGGTAGTGAAGGCACAAAAGTCTCTGCACATGTGTGTACTGGGGAACACTACTATTCTT
GCTGAGTTTGCCAGTGAAGAGGAGATCAGTCGTTTCTTTGCACAAAGCCAGTCTCTGACCCCTTCTCCCG
GCTGGCAGTCTCTCGGGTCCAGCCAGAGCCGGCTGGGCTCCCTCGACTGTTCCCACTCATTCTCCAGCCG
GACCGATCTCAATCACTGGAATGGTGCTGGGCTGTCGGGAACTAACTGTGGAGACCTTCACGGCACTTCA
CTCTGGGGGACCCCGCATTATTCCACAAGCCTGTGGGGTCCCCCAAGCAGCAGCGACCCCCGAGGAATTA
GCAGCCCATCTCCCATTAACGCTTTTCTTTCTGTTGACCACCTGGGTGGGGGTGGAGAGTCCATGTAATC
TAGAGGGCCCGTTTAAACCCGCTGATCAGCCTCGACTGTGCCTTCTAGTTGCCAGCCATCTGTTGTTTGC
CCCTCCCCCGTGCCTTCCTTGACCCTGGAAGGTGCCACTCCCACTGTCCTTTCCTAATAAAATGAGGAAA
TTGCATCGCATTGTCTGAGTAGGTGTCATTCTATTCTGGGGGGTGGGGTGGGGCAGGACAGCAAGGGGGA
GGATTGGGAAGACAATAGCAGGCATGCTGGGGATGCGGTGGGCTCTATGGCTTCTGAGGCGGAAAGAACC
AGCTGGGGCTCTAGGGGGTATCCCC
[124 nt withheld, positions 6746-6869]
C
[91 nt withheld, positions 6871-6961]
A
[49 nt withheld, positions 6963-7011]
CCTTTGACGTTGGAGTCCACGTTCTTT
[37 nt withheld, positions 7039-7075]
ACCCTATCTCGGTCTATTCTTTTGATTTATAAGGGATTTTGCCGATTTCGGCCTATTGGTTAAAAAATGA
GCTGATTTAACAAAAATTTAACGCGAATTAATTCTGTGGAATGTGTGTCAGTTAGGGTGTGGAAAGTCCC
CAGGCTCCCCAGCAGGCAGAAGTATGCAAAGCATGCATCTCAATTAGTCAGCAACCAGGTGTGGAAAGTC
CCCAGGCTCCCCAGCAGGCAGAAGTATGCAAAGCATGCATCTCAATTAGTCAGCAACCATAGTCCCGCCC
CTAACTCCGCCCATCCCGCCCCTAACTCCGCCCAGTTCCGCCCATTCTCCGCCCCATGGCTGACTAATTT
TTTTTATTTATGCAGAGGCCGAGGCCGCCTCTGCCTCTGAGCTATTCCAGAAGTAGTGAGGAGGCTTTTT
TGGAGGCCTAGGCTTTTGCAAAAAGCTCCCGGGAGCTTGTATATCCATTTTCGGATCTGATCAAGAGACA
GGATGAGGATCGTTTCGCATGATTGAACAAGATGGATTGCACGCAGGTTCTCCGGCCGCTTGGGTGGAGA
GGCTATTCGGCTATGACTGGGCACAACAGACAATCGGCTGCTCTGATGCCGCCGTGTTCCGGCTGTCAGC
GCAGGGGCGCCCGGTTCTTTTTGTCAAGACCGACCTGTCCGGTGCCCTGAATGAACTGCAGGACGAGGCA
GCGCGGCTATCGTGGCTGGCCACGACGGGCGTTCCTTGCGCAGCTGTGCTCGACGTTGTCACTGAAGCGG
GAAGGGACTGGCTGCTATTGGGCGAAGTGCCGGGGCAGGATCTCCTGTCATCTCACCTTGCTCCTGCCGA
GAAAGTATCCATCATGGCTGATGCAATGCGGCGGCTGCATACGCTTGATCCGGCTACCTGCCCATTCGAC
CACCAAGCGAAACATCGCATCGAGCGAGCACGTACTCGGATGGAAGCCGGTCTTGTCGATCAGGATGATC
TGGACGAAGAGCATCAGGGGCTCGCGCCAGCCGAACTGTTCGCCAGGCTCAAGGCGCGCATGCCCGACGG
CGAGGATCTCGTCGTGACCCATGGCGATGCCTGCTTGCCGAATATCATGGTGGAAAATGGCCGCTTTTCT
GGATTCATCGACTGTGGCCGGCTGGGTGTGGCGGACCGCTATCAGGACATAGCGTTGGCTACCCGTGATA
TTGCTGAAGAGCTTGGCGGCGAATGGGCTGACCGCTTCCTCGTGCTTTACGGTATCGCCGCTCCCGATTC
GCAGCGCATCGCCTTCTATCGCCTTCTTGACGAGTTCTTCTGAGCGGGACTCTGGGGTTCGAAATGACCG
ACCAAGCGACGCCCAACCTGCCATCACGAGATTTCGATTCCACCGCCGCCTTCTATGAAAGGTTGGGCTT
CGGAATCGTTTTCCGGGACGCCGGCTGGATGATCCTCCAGCGCGGGGATCTCATGCTGGAGTTCTTCGCC
CACCCCAACTTGTTTATTGCAGCTTATAATGGTTACAAATAAAGCAATAGCATCACAAATTTCACAAATA
AAGCATTTTTTTCACTGCATTCTAGTTGTGGTTTGTCCAAACTCATCAATGTATCTTATCATGTCTGTAT
ACCGTCGACCTCTAGCTAGAGCTTGGCGTAATCATGGTCATAGCTGTTTCCTGTGTGAAATTGTTATCCG
CTCACAATTCCACACAACATACGAGCCGGAAGCATAAAGTGTAAAGCCTGGGGTGCCTAATGAGTGAGCT
AACTCACATTAATTGCGTTGCGCTCACTGCCCGCTTTCCAGTCGGGAAACCTGTCGTGCCAGCTGCATTA
ATGAATCGGCCAACGCGCGGGGAGAGGCGGTTTGCGTATTGGGCGCTCTTCCGCTTCCTCGCTCACTGAC
TCGCTGCGCTCGGTCGTTCGGCTGCGGCGAGCGGTATCAGCTCACTCAAAGGCGGTAATACGGTTATCCA
CAGAATCAGGGGATAACGCAGGAAAGAACATGTGAGCAAAAGGCCAGCAAAAGGCCAGGAACCGTAAAAA
GGCCGCGTTGCTGGCGTTTTTCCATAGGCTCCGCCCCCCTGACGAGCATCACAAAAATCGACGCTCAAGT
CAGAGGTGGCGAAACCCGACAGGACTATAAAGATACCAGGCGTTTCCCCCTGGAAGCTCCCTCGTGCGCT
CTCCTGTTCCGACCCTGCCGCTTACCGGATACCTGTCCGCCTTTCTCCCTTCGGGAAGCGTGGCGCTTTC
TCATAGCTCACGCTGTAGGTATCTCAGTTCGGTGTAGGTCGTTCGCTCCAAGCTGGGCTGTGTGCACGAA
CCCCCCGTTCAGCCCGACCGCTGCGCCTTATCCGGTAACTATCGTCTTGAGTCCAACCCGGTAAGACACG
ACTTATCGCCACTGGCAGCAGCCACTGGTAACAGGATTAGCAGAGCGAGGTATGTAGGCGGTGCTACAGA
GTTCTTGAAGTGGTGGCCTAACTACGGCTACACTAGAAGAACAGTATTTGGTATCTGCGCTCTGCTGAAG
CCAGTTACCTTCGGAAAAAGAGTTGGTAGCTCTTGATCCGGCAAACAAACCACCGCTGGTAGCGGTTTTT
TTGTTTGCAAGCAGCAGATTACGCGCAGAAAAAAAGGATCTCAAGAAGATCCTTTGATCTTTTCTACGGG
GTCTGACGCTCAGTGGAACGAAAACTCACGTTAAGGGATTTTGGTCATGAGATTATCAAAAAGGATCTTC
ACCTAGATCCTTTTAAATTAAAAATGAAGTTTTAAATCAATCTAAAGTATATATGAGTAAACTTGGTCTG
ACAGTTACCAATGCTTAATCAGTGAGGCACCTATCTCAGCGATCTGTCTATTTCGTTCATCCATAGTTGC
CTGACTCCCCGTCGTGTAGATAACTACGATACGGGAGGGCTTACCATCTGGCCCCAGTGCTGCAATGATA
CCGCGAGACCCACGCTCACCGGCTCCAGATTTATCAGCAATAAACCAGCCAGCCGGAAGGGCCGAGCGCA
GAAGTGGTCCTGCAACTTTATCCGCCTCCATCCAGTCTATTAATTGTTGCCGGGAAGCTAGAGTAAGTAG
TTCGCCAGTTAATAGTTTGCGCAACGTTGTTGCCATTGCTACAGGCATCGTGGTGTCACGCTCGTCGTTT
GGTATGGCTTCATTCAGCTCCGGTTCCCAACGATCAAGGCGAGTTACATGATCCCCCATGTTGTGCAAAA
AAGCGGTTAGCTCCTTCGGTCCTCCGATCGTTGTCAGAAGTAAGTTGGCCGCAGTGTTATCACTCATGGT
TATGGCAGCACTGCATAATTCTCTTACTGTCATGCCATCCGTAAGATGCTTTTCTGTGACTGGTGAGTAC
TCAACCAAGTCATTCTGAGAATAGTGTATGCGGCGACCGAGTTGCTCTTGCCCGGCGTCAATACGGGATA
ATACCGCGCCACATAGCAGAACTTTAAAAGTGCTCATCATTGGAAAACGTTCTTCGGGGCGAAAACTCTC
AAGGATCTTACCGCTGTTGAGATCCAGTTCGATGTAACCCACTCGTGCACCCAACTGATCTTCAGCATCT
TTTACTTTCACCAGCGTTTCTGGGTGAGCAAAAACAGGAAGGCAAAATGCCGCAAAAAAGGGAATAAGGG
CGACACGGAAATGTTGAATACTCATACTCTTCCTTTTTCAATATTATTGAAGCATTTATCAGGGTTATTG
TCTCATGAGCGGATACATATTTGAATGTATTTAGAAAAATAAACAAATAGGGGTTCCGCGCACATTTCCC
CGAAAAGTGCCACCTGACGTC
Features (pLannotate 1.2.2; 21 found; start..end, strand, type, name):
     28..80      -  misc_feature   bom (fragment): basis of mobility region from pBR322
    235..614     +  enhancer       CMV enhancer: human cytomegalovirus immediate early enhancer
    615..818     +  promoter       CMV promoter: human cytomegalovirus (CMV) immediate early promoter
    814..847     +  LTR            5' LTR (truncated) (fragment): truncated 5' long terminal repeat (LTR) from HIV-1
    863..881     +  promoter       T7 promoter: promoter for bacteriophage T7 RNA polymerase
    949..1665    +  CDS            EGFP: EGFP is a basic (constitutively fluorescent) green fluorescent protein published in 1996, derived from Aequorea victoria. It is reported to be a rapidly-maturing weak dimer with moderate acid sensitivity.
   1654..6435    +  CDS            TNRC6A (fragment): TNR6A_HUMAN - Also known as CAGH26, KIAA1460, TNRC6. Experimental evidence at protein level: Swiss-Prot protein existence level 1. Plays a role in RNA-mediated gene silencing by both micro- RNAs (miRNAs) and short interfering RNAs (siRNAs). Required for miRNA- dependent repression of translation and for siRNA-dependent endonucleolytic cleavage of complementary mRNAs by argonaute family proteins. As a scaffolding protein, associates with argonaute proteins bound to partially complementary mRNAs, and can simultaneously recruit CCR4-NOT and PAN deadenylase complexes. From Homo sapiens (Human).
   6476..6700    +  polyA_signal   bGH poly(A) signal: bovine growth hormone polyadenylation signal
   6704..6725    +  promoter       SV40 promoter (fragment): SV40 enhancer and early promoter
   6746..7174    +  rep_origin     f1 ori (sequence partly withheld): f1 bacteriophage origin of replication; arrow indicates direction of (+) strand synthesis
   7188..7517    +  promoter       SV40 promoter: SV40 enhancer and early promoter
   7584..8375    +  CDS            neo: KKA2_KLEPN - Also known as kan, nptII. Experimental evidence at protein level: Swiss-Prot protein existence level 1. Resistance to kanamycin, neomycin, paromomycin, ribostamycin, butirosin and gentamicin B. From Klebsiella pneumoniae.
   8399..8557    +  CDS            ble (fragment): BLE_KLEPN - Experimental evidence at protein level: Swiss-Prot protein existence level 1. Binding protein with a strong affinity to the bleomycin family of antibiotics. Binds to CL990; an antimitotic-antibiotic compound. From Klebsiella pneumoniae.
   8552..8673    +  polyA_signal   SV40 poly(A) signal: SV40 polyadenylation signal
   8744..8766    -  protein_bind   lac operator (fragment): The lac repressor binds to the lac operator to inhibit transcription in E. coli. This inhibition can be relieved by adding lactose or isopropyl-β-D-thiogalactopyranoside (IPTG). lac repressor encoded by lacI
   8770..8800    -  promoter       lac promoter: promoter for the E. coli lac operon
   8815..8836    -  protein_bind   CAP binding site: CAP binding activates transcription in the presence of cAMP. E. coli catabolite activator protein
   8849..8941    -  CDS            lacI (fragment): lac repressor; lacI; The lac repressor binds to the lac operator to inhibit transcription in E. coli. This inhibition can be relieved by adding lactose or isopropyl-β-D-thiogalactopyranoside (IPTG).
   9124..9709    -  rep_origin     ori: high-copy-number ColE1/pMB1/pBR322/pUC origin of replication
   9880..10740   -  CDS            AmpR: β-lactamase; bla; confers resistance to ampicillin, carbenicillin, and related antibiotics
  10741..10845   -  promoter       AmpR promoter: bla
