[The description below was written by a language model from this plasmid's Addgene catalogue record and pLannotate feature annotations shown in this document.]
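Description:
pmyc-GFP-TNRC6A-del.GW-III is a mammalian expression plasmid of about 10.9 kb built on the pcDNA3.1 backbone. It expresses a deletion mutant of human TNRC6A (also known as GW182) as an N-terminal Myc and EGFP fusion. In bacteria it is maintained at high copy through a ColE1/pUC-type origin and selected with ampicillin via the β-lactamase gene. An f1 origin is also present. For selection in mammalian cells, an SV40 early promoter drives a neomycin phosphotransferase cassette ending in an SV40 polyadenylation signal, which allows stable lines to be selected with G418.

The expression unit uses the CMV immediate-early enhancer and promoter, followed by a T7 promoter from the backbone. Next come the EGFP coding sequence, joined directly to the TNRC6A open reading frame, and the bovine growth hormone polyadenylation signal. The Myc tag listed in the catalogue is not annotated separately in the feature table; the gap between the T7 promoter and EGFP is the likely location, but the table does not confirm this. The insert was cloned between NheI and XbaI sites and lacks amino acids 804–924. The construct name suggests that this deletion corresponds to a region called GW-III.

TNRC6A is a scaffold protein that binds Argonaute proteins and recruits deadenylase complexes during microRNA- and siRNA-mediated silencing. The EGFP tag allows the mutant's subcellular localisation to be followed by fluorescence, and the Myc epitope supports immunodetection or pull-down. The associated publication concerns TNRC6A's role in directing Argonaute to the nucleus, so this plasmid was probably one of a set of domain-deletion constructs for mapping regions needed for Argonaute interaction, localisation or silencing.
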