Addgene plasmid #42034: pmyc-GFP-TNRC6A-del.GW-III
Depositing lab: Kumiko Ui-Tei. Depositing organization: The University of Tokyo. Publication: Human TNRC6A is an Argonaute-navigator protein for microRNA-mediated gene silencing in the nucleus. Nishi K, Nishi A, Nagasawa T, Ui-Tei K. RNA. 2013 Jan;19(1):17-35. doi: 10.1261/rna.034769.112. Epub 2012 Nov 13. PubMed 23150874.
Backbone
  Vector backbone: pcDNA3.1
  Backbone size w/o insert (bp): 5338
  Total vector size (bp): 10876
  Vector type: Mammalian Expression
  Selectable markers: Neomycin (select with G418)
Growth in bacteria
  Bacterial resistance: Ampicillin, 100 μg/mL
  Growth temperature: 37°C
  Growth strain: DH5alpha
  Copy number: High Copy
Gene/Insert
  Gene/Insert name: TNRC6A (alt name: GW182)
  Species: H. sapiens (human)
  Mutation: deleted aa804-924
  GenBank ID: AAK62026.1
  Entrez Gene: TNRC6A (a.k.a. CAGH26, FAME6, GW1, GW182, TNRC6)
  Promoter: CMV
  Tag / fusion protein: Myc (N terminal on insert); EGFP (N terminal on insert)
  Cloning method: Restriction Enzyme; 5′ cloning site NheI (not destroyed); 3′ cloning site XbaI (not destroyed)
  Sequencing primers: 5′ CGCAAATGGGCGGTAGGCGTG
Terms and licenses: Academic/Nonprofit Terms; Industry Terms: Not Available to Industry
How to cite: pmyc-GFP-TNRC6A-del.GW-III was a gift from Kumiko Ui-Tei (Addgene plasmid # 42034 ; http://n2t.net/addgene:42034 ; RRID:Addgene_42034)
