>Addgene plasmid #42034 | pmyc-GFP-TNRC6A-del.GW-III | addgene partial sequence | sequence record 59666 | EGFP-C 5'-CATGGTCCTGCTGGAGTTCGTG-3'
GGACGAGCTGTACAAGTCCGGCGGCAAGCTTATGGATGCTGATTCTGCCTCCAGTTCTGAATCAGAGAGA
AACATCACTATCATGGCTTCAGGGAACACAGGTGGTGAAAAAGATGGCCTTCGGAATAGCACTGGACTTG
GTTCCCAAAACAAGTTTGTAGTTGGTAGCAGCAGCAATAATGTGGGCCATGGAAGTAGTACTGGGCCATG
GGGTTTTTCCCATGGAGCCATAATAAGCACATGTCAGGTCTCTGTGGATGCTCCTGAAAGCAAATCTGAA
AGTAGCAACAATAGAATGAATGCTTGGGGCACTGTAAGTTCTTCATCAAATGGAGGGTTAAATCCAAGCA
CTTTGAATTCAGCTAGCAACCATGGTGCCTGGCCAGTATTAGAGAACAATGGACTTGCCCTAAAAGGGCC
TGTAGGGAGTGGTAGTTCTGGCATTAATATTCAGTGCAGTACTATAGGCCAGATGCCTAACAATCAGAGT
ATTAACTCTAAAGTGAGTGGTGGTTCTACCCATGGTACCTGGGGAAGCCTTCAGGAAACTTGTGAATCTG
AAGTAAGTGGTACACAGAAGGTTTCATTCAGTGGTCAACCTCAAAATATTACCACTGAAATGACTGGACC
AAATAACACTACTAACTTTATGACCTCTAGTTTACCAAACTCCGGTTCAGTGCAGAATAATGAGCTGCCT
AGTAGTAACACAGGGGCCTGGCGTGTGAGCACAATGAATCATCCTCAGATGCAGGCTCCATCAGGTATGA
ATGGCACTTCCCTTTCTCACCTTAGCAATGGAGAGTCAAAAAGTGGAGGCTCTTATGGTACTACATGGGG
TGCCTATGGTTCTA
