>Addgene plasmid #42034 | pmyc-GFP-TNRC6A-del.GW-III | addgene partial sequence | sequence record 60144 | CMV-F 5'-CGCAAATGGGCGGTAGGCGTG-3'
AGCAGAGCTCTCTGGCTAACTAGAGAACCCACTGCTTACTGGCTTATCGAAATTAATACGACTCACTATA
GGGAGACCCAAGCTGGCTAGCCCACCATGGAACAAAAACTCATCTCAGAAGAGGATCTGTCCGGCGGCAT
GGTGAGCAAGGGCGAGGAGCTGTTCACCGGGGTGGTGCCCATCCTGGTCGAGCTGGACGGCGACGTAAAC
GGCCACAAGTTCAGCGTGTCCGGCGAGGGCGAGGGCGATGCCACCTACGGCAAGCTGACCCTGAAGTTCA
TCTGCACCACCGGCAAGCTGCCCGTGCCCTGGCCCACCCTCGTGACCACCCTGACCTACGGCGTGCAGTG
CTTCAGCCGCTACCCCGACCACATGAAGCAGCACGACTTCTTCAAGTCCGCCATGCCCGAAGGCTACGTC
CAGGAGCGCACCATCTTCTTCAAGGACGACGGCAACTACAAGACCCGCGCCGAGGTGAAGTTCGAGGGCG
ACACCCTGGTGAACCGCATCGAGCTGAAGGGCATCGACTTCAAGGAGGACGGCAACATCCTGGGGCACAA
GCTGGAGTACAACTACAACAGCCACAACGTCTATATCATGGCCGACAAGCAGAAGAACGGCATCAAGGTG
AACTTCAAGATCCGCCACAACATCGAGGACGGCAGCGTGCAGCTCGCCGACCACTACCAGCAGAACACCC
CCATCGGCGACGGCCCCGTGCTGCTGCCCGACAACCACTACCTGAGCACCCAGTCCGCCCTGAGCAAAGA
CCCCAACGAGAAGCGCGATCACATGGTCCTGCTGGAGTTCGTGACCGCCGCCGGGATCACTCTCGGCATG
GACGAGCTGTACAAGTCCGGCGGCAAGCTTATGGATGCTGATTCTGCCT
