>Addgene plasmid #42034 | pmyc-GFP-TNRC6A-del.GW-III | addgene partial sequence | sequence record 60145 | hTNRC6A-R1 5'-GGAAATCTGAGGCCGAGAAC-3'
TCGATTGTAATCACCAATATTTAGGCTATGTTTATCTATCTCCATTCGTTTGTCTTGTAACATTCCTCCA
GAAAGGTCCATCTTATTGCTTTGTACATTTTCCTCTGGTGAGTCTCTCGAAAAACTGATGTTTGAAAACT
GTTTAACAAATGGATTTATCCACGCTTCTTCTTGTTTGTTTCCACCTTTCATCATTCCCCTTTCCCTTCT
CCTTTTTTTGCCACTCAGACTGCTTGCCTCTTTGTTTGAGATGGCACTTGCAGGCGTTAGCAGCTGATGT
ACCTGTGCTTGCTGGTCTGAACGGCTGTTGCCATTTGGGACGTTTTTGTTCCACATGTTCACATTTTTGT
AGTTGTATTTGCTTGGATCTCCCCAAGCTGAAGTTCCATCATCAATCTCCATTTTGCGACGTATAGATTC
TGGGGATGGTTCCTCCCAGCCTGTGGGTTCTTCTTCTTTTGCTGGGGCTGGTATAGGTCCCCCCAGCCAG
CCTGTACCAGGAGGTTTGCCTGTAGCTGGTGGGATTCCCCAAGATCCAACAATGTCTTGTTGCTTGTTCC
AGTCTGGAGAGCTGACTGGCTTTGACGAATCTCCCCAACCTAGAGACTGATTAGACTTTGGAGGGTCTCC
CCATCCCTGGGAAGGAGTAGGTTTAGAAGATTCATCCCATCCTGATGAATTATTTGGATTTATGTTGTTT
CCCCAAGTGAAAGAACTAGTTTTACCAAGTTCGTTCCAACCGGAAACGGACCTGTCACTGTCACTACCTC
CTGAGCTGGATTTCTTATTGGCCTCACCCCAATGGTTATTCCTTGAAGTTTCTCCCCAGTTATC
