>Addgene plasmid #42034 | pmyc-GFP-TNRC6A-del.GW-III | addgene partial sequence | sequence record 60146 | hTNRC6A-F1 5'-atgagcaaagcagtgtgtgg-3'
CGATGGTAGTACAGAAAGCACTGGACGCCTTGAGGAAAAAGGAACTGGGGAAAGTCAGAGTAGAGACAGA
AGAAAAATTGATCAGCACACATTACTCCAAAGCATTGTAAACAGAACTGACTTAGATCCACGTGTCCTGT
CCAACTCTGGTTGGGGACAGACTCCTATTAAGCAGAATACTGCCTGGGATACAGAAACATCACCTAGAGG
GGAACGAAAGACTGACAATGGGACAGAGGCCTGGGGAAGCTCTGCAACACAGACTTTTAACTCAGGGGCA
TGTATAGATAAGACTAGCCCTAATGGTAATGATACCTCATCTGTATCAGGGTGGGGCGATCCCAAACCTG
CTCTGAGGTGGGGAGATTCCAAAGGCTCAAACTGCCAGGGGGGGTGGGAAGATGATTCTGCTGCTACAGG
AATGGTCAAGAGCAATCAGTGGGGGAATTGCAAAGAGGAGAAGGCTGCATGGAATGACTCGCAAAAGAAT
AAACAGGGATGGGGTGATGGACAAAAATCAAGCCAAGGGTGGTCTGTTTCTGCCAGTGATAACTGGGGAG
AAACTTCAAGGAATAACCATTGGGGTGAGGCCAATAAGAAATCCAGCTCAGGAGGTAGTGACAGTGACAG
GTCCGTTTCCGGTTGGAACGAACTTGGTAAAACTAGTTCTTTCACTTGGGGAAACAACATAAATCCAAAT
AATTCATCAGGATGGGATGAATCTTCTAAACCTACTCCTTCCCAGGGATGGGGAGACCCTCCAAAGTCTA
ATCAGTCTCTAGGTTGGGGAGATTCGTCAAAGCCAGTCAGCTCTCCAGACTGGAACAAGCAACAAGACAT
TGTTGGATCTTGGGGAATCCCACCAGCTACAGC
